>Addgene plasmid #171849 | pcDNA3-FLAG_FBXL7 (R310H) | addgene full sequence | sequence record 347651 | Addgene NGS Result
TCGCTGAGTAGTGCGCGAGCAAAATTTAAGCTACAACAAGGCAAGGCTTGACCGACAATTGCATGAAGAA
TCTGCTTAGGGTTAGGCGTTTTGCGCTGCTTCGCGATGTACGGGCCAGATATACGCGTTGACATTGATTA
TTGACTAGTTATTAATAGTAATCAATTACGGGGTCATTAGTTCATAGCCCATATATGGAGTTCCGCGTTA
CATAACTTACGGTAAATGGCCCGCCTGGCTGACCGCCCAACGACCCCCGCCCATTGACGTCAATAATGAC
GTATGTTCCCATAGTAACGCCAATAGGGACTTTCCATTGACGTCAATGGGTGGAGTATTTACGGTAAACT
GCCCACTTGGCAGTACATCAAGTGTATCATATGCCAAGTACGCCCCCTATTGACGTCAATGACGGTAAAT
GGCCCGCCTGGCATTATGCCCAGTACATGACCTTATGGGACTTTCCTACTTGGCAGTACATCTACGTATT
AGTCATCGCTATTACCATGGTGATGCGGTTTTGGCAGTACATCAATGGGCGTGGATAGCGGTTTGACTCA
CGGGGATTTCCAAGTCTCCACCCCATTGACGTCAATGGGAGTTTGTTTTGGCACCAAAATCAACGGGACT
TTCCAAAATGTCGTAACAACTCCGCCCCATTGACGCAAATGGGCGGTAGGCGTGTACGGTGGGAGGTCTA
TATAAGCAGAGCTCTCTGGCTAACTAGAGAACCCACTGCTTACTGGCTTATCGAAATTAATACGACTCAC
TATAGGGAGACCCAAGCTTGGTACCGAGCTCGGATCCACTAGTAACGGCCGCCAGTGTGCTGGAATTCAT
GGACTACAAGGACGACGATGACAAGGGCGCGAACAATGGCAAACAGTACGGCAGTGAGGGCAAAGGCAGC
TCGAGCATCTCATCTGACGTGAGTTCAAGTACAGATCACACGCCCACTAAAGCCCAGAAGAATGTGGCTA
CCAGCGAAGACTCCGACCTGAGCATGCGCACACTGAGCACGCCCAGCCCAGCCCTGATATGTCCACCGAA
TCTCCCAGGATTTCAGAATGGAAGGGGCTCGTCCACCTCCTCGTCCTCCATCACCGGGGAGACGGTGGCC
ATGGTGCACTCCCCGCCCCCGACCCGCCTCACACACCCGCTCATCCGGCTCGCCTCCAGACCCCAGAAGG
AGCAGGCCAGCATAGACCGGCTCCCGGACCACTCCATGGTGCAGATCTTCTCCTTCCTGCCCACCAACCA
GCTGTGCCGCTGCGCGCGAGTGTGCCGCCGCTGGTACAACCTGGCCTGGGACCCGCGGCTCTGGAGGACT
ATCCGCCTGACGGGCGAGACCATCAACGTGGACCGCGCCCTCAAGGTGCTGACCCGCAGACTCTGCCAGG
ACACCCCCAACGTGTGTCTCATGCTGGAAACCGTAACTGTCAGTGGCTGCAGGCGGCTCACAGACCGAGG
GCTGTACACCATCGCCCAGTGCTGCCCCGAACTGAGGCGACTGGAAGTCTCAGGCTGTTACAATATCTCC
AACGAGGCCGTCTTTGATGTGGTGTCCCTCTGCCCTAATCTGGAGCACCTGGATGTGTCAGGATGCTCCA
AAGTGACCTGCATCAGCTTGACCCGGGAGGCCTCCATTAAACTGTCACCCTTGCATGGCAAACAGATTTC
CATCCGCTACCTGGACATGACGGACTGCTTCGTGCTGGAGGACGAAGGCCTGCACACCATCGCGGCGCAC
TGCACGCAGCTCACCCACCTCTACCTGCGCCGCTGCGTCCACCTGACCGACGAAGGCCTGCGCTACCTGG
TGATCTACTGCGCCTCCATCAAGGAGCTGAGCGTCAGCGACTGCCGCTTCGTCAGCGACTTCGGCCTGCG
GGAGATCGCCAAGCTGGAGTCCCGCCTGCGGTACCTGAGCATCGCGCACTGCGGCCGGGTCACCGACGTG
GGCATCCGCTACGTGGCCAAGTACTGCAGCAAGCTGCGCTACCTCAACGCGAGGGGCTGCGAGGGCATCA
CGGACCACGGTGTGGAGTACCTCGCCAAGAACTGCACCAAACTCAAATCCCTGGATATCGGCAAATGCCC
TTTGGTATCCGACACGGGCCTGGAGTGCCTGGCCCTGAACTGCTTCAACCTCAAGCGGCTCAGCCTCAAG
TCCTGCGAGAGCATCACCGGCCAGGGCTTGCAGATCGTGGCCGCCAACTGCTTTGACCTCCAGACGCTGA
ATGTCCAGGACTGCGAGGTCTCCGTGGAGGCCCTGCGCTTTGTCAAACGCCACTGCAAGCGCTGCGTCAT
CGAGCACACCAACCCGGCTTTCTTCTGAGCGGCCGCTCGAGCATGCATCTAGAGGGCCCTATTCTATAGT
GTCACCTAAATGCTAGAGCTCGCTGATCAGCCTCGACTGTGCCTTCTAGTTGCCAGCCATCTGTTGTTTG
CCCCTCCCCCGTGCCTTCCTTGACCCTGGAAGGTGCCACTCCCACTGTCCTTTCCTAATAAAATGAGGAA
ATTGCATCGCATTGTCTGAGTAGGTGTCATTCTATTCTGGGGGGTGGGGTGGGGCAGGACAGCAAGGGGG
AGGATTGGGAAGACAATAGCAGGCATGCTGGGGATGCGGTGGGCTCTATGGCTTCTGAGGCGGAAAGAAC
CAGCTGGGGCTCTAGGGGGTATCCCC
[124 nt withheld, positions 2687-2810]
C
[91 nt withheld, positions 2812-2902]
A
[49 nt withheld, positions 2904-2952]
CCTTTGACGTTGGAGTCCACGTTCTTT
[37 nt withheld, positions 2980-3016]
ACCCTATCTCGGTCTATTCTTTTGATTTATAAGGGATTTTGCCGATTTCGGCCTATTGGTTAAAAAATGA
GCTGATTTAACAAAAATTTAACGCGAATTAATTCTGTGGAATGTGTGTCAGTTAGGGTGTGGAAAGTCCC
CAGGCTCCCCAGCAGGCAGAAGTATGCAAAGCATGCATCTCAATTAGTCAGCAACCAGGTGTGGAAAGTC
CCCAGGCTCCCCAGCAGGCAGAAGTATGCAAAGCATGCATCTCAATTAGTCAGCAACCATAGTCCCGCCC
CTAACTCCGCCCATCCCGCCCCTAACTCCGCCCAGTTCCGCCCATTCTCCGCCCCATGGCTGACTAATTT
TTTTTATTTATGCAGAGGCCGAGGCCGCCTCTGCCTCTGAGCTATTCCAGAAGTAGTGAGGAGGCTTTTT
TGGAGGCCTAGGCTTTTGCAAAAAGCTCCCGGGAGCTTGTATATCCATTTTCGGATCTGATCAAGAGACA
GGATGAGGATCGTTTCGCATGATTGAACAAGATGGATTGCACGCAGGTTCTCCGGCCGCTTGGGTGGAGA
GGCTATTCGGCTATGACTGGGCACAACAGACAATCGGCTGCTCTGATGCCGCCGTGTTCCGGCTGTCAGC
GCAGGGGCGCCCGGTTCTTTTTGTCAAGACCGACCTGTCCGGTGCCCTGAATGAACTGCAGGACGAGGCA
GCGCGGCTATCGTGGCTGGCCACGACGGGCGTTCCTTGCGCAGCTGTGCTCGACGTTGTCACTGAAGCGG
GAAGGGACTGGCTGCTATTGGGCGAAGTGCCGGGGCAGGATCTCCTGTCATCTCACCTTGCTCCTGCCGA
GAAAGTATCCATCATGGCTGATGCAATGCGGCGGCTGCATACGCTTGATCCGGCTACCTGCCCATTCGAC
CACCAAGCGAAACATCGCATCGAGCGAGCACGTACTCGGATGGAAGCCGGTCTTGTCGATCAGGATGATC
TGGACGAAGAGCATCAGGGGCTCGCGCCAGCCGAACTGTTCGCCAGGCTCAAGGCGCGCATGCCCGACGG
CGAGGATCTCGTCGTGACCCATGGCGATGCCTGCTTGCCGAATATCATGGTGGAAAATGGCCGCTTTTCT
GGATTCATCGACTGTGGCCGGCTGGGTGTGGCGGACCGCTATCAGGACATAGCGTTGGCTACCCGTGATA
TTGCTGAAGAGCTTGGCGGCGAATGGGCTGACCGCTTCCTCGTGCTTTACGGTATCGCCGCTCCCGATTC
GCAGCGCATCGCCTTCTATCGCCTTCTTGACGAGTTCTTCTGAGCGGGACTCTGGGGTTCGAAATGACCG
ACCAAGCGACGCCCAACCTGCCATCACGAGATTTCGATTCCACCGCCGCCTTCTATGAAAGGTTGGGCTT
CGGAATCGTTTTCCGGGACGCCGGCTGGATGATCCTCCAGCGCGGGGATCTCATGCTGGAGTTCTTCGCC
CACCCCAACTTGTTTATTGCAGCTTATAATGGTTACAAATAAAGCAATAGCATCACAAATTTCACAAATA
AAGCATTTTTTTCACTGCATTCTAGTTGTGGTTTGTCCAAACTCATCAATGTATCTTATCATGTCTGTAT
ACCGTCGACCTCTAGCTAGAGCTTGGCGTAATCATGGTCATAGCTGTTTCCTGTGTGAAATTGTTATCCG
CTCACAATTCCACACAACATACGAGCCGGAAGCATAAAGTGTAAAGCCTGGGGTGCCTAATGAGTGAGCT
AACTCACATTAATTGCGTTGCGCTCACTGCCCGCTTTCCAGTCGGGAAACCTGTCGTGCCAGCTGCATTA
ATGAATCGGCCAACGCGCGGGGAGAGGCGGTTTGCGTATTGGGCGCTCTTCCGCTTCCTCGCTCACTGAC
TCGCTGCGCTCGGTCGTTCGGCTGCGGCGAGCGGTATCAGCTCACTCAAAGGCGGTAATACGGTTATCCA
CAGAATCAGGGGATAACGCAGGAAAGAACATGTGAGCAAAAGGCCAGCAAAAGGCCAGGAACCGTAAAAA
GGCCGCGTTGCTGGCGTTTTTCCATAGGCTCCGCCCCCCTGACGAGCATCACAAAAATCGACGCTCAAGT
CAGAGGTGGCGAAACCCGACAGGACTATAAAGATACCAGGCGTTTCCCCCTGGAAGCTCCCTCGTGCGCT
CTCCTGTTCCGACCCTGCCGCTTACCGGATACCTGTCCGCCTTTCTCCCTTCGGGAAGCGTGGCGCTTTC
TCATAGCTCACGCTGTAGGTATCTCAGTTCGGTGTAGGTCGTTCGCTCCAAGCTGGGCTGTGTGCACGAA
CCCCCCGTTCAGCCCGACCGCTGCGCCTTATCCGGTAACTATCGTCTTGAGTCCAACCCGGTAAGACACG
ACTTATCGCCACTGGCAGCAGCCACTGGTAACAGGATTAGCAGAGCGAGGTATGTAGGCGGTGCTACAGA
GTTCTTGAAGTGGTGGCCTAACTACGGCTACACTAGAAGAACAGTATTTGGTATCTGCGCTCTGCTGAAG
CCAGTTACCTTCGGAAAAAGAGTTGGTAGCTCTTGATCCGGCAAACAAACCACCGCTGGTAGCGGTGGTT
TTTTTGTTTGCAAGCAGCAGATTACGCGCAGAAAAAAAGGATCTCAAGAAGATCCTTTGATCTTTTCTAC
GGGGTCTGACGCTCAGTGGAACGAAAACTCACGTTAAGGGATTTTGGTCATGAGATTATCAAAAAGGATC
TTCACCTAGATCCTTTTAAATTAAAAATGAAGTTTTAAATCAATCTAAAGTATATATGAGTAAACTTGGT
CTGACAGTTACCAATGCTTAATCAGTGAGGCACCTATCTCAGCGATCTGTCTATTTCGTTCATCCATAGT
TGCCTGACTCCCCGTCGTGTAGATAACTACGATACGGGAGGGCTTACCATCTGGCCCCAGTGCTGCAATG
ATACCGCGAGACCCACGCTCACCGGCTCCAGATTTATCAGCAATAAACCAGCCAGCCGGAAGGGCCGAGC
GCAGAAGTGGTCCTGCAACTTTATCCGCCTCCATCCAGTCTATTAATTGTTGCCGGGAAGCTAGAGTAAG
TAGTTCGCCAGTTAATAGTTTGCGCAACGTTGTTGCCATTGCTACAGGCATCGTGGTGTCACGCTCGTCG
TTTGGTATGGCTTCATTCAGCTCCGGTTCCCAACGATCAAGGCGAGTTACATGATCCCCCATGTTGTGCA
AAAAAGCGGTTAGCTCCTTCGGTCCTCCGATCGTTGTCAGAAGTAAGTTGGCCGCAGTGTTATCACTCAT
GGTTATGGCAGCACTGCATAATTCTCTTACTGTCATGCCATCCGTAAGATGCTTTTCTGTGACTGGTGAG
TACTCAACCAAGTCATTCTGAGAATAGTGTATGCGGCGACCGAGTTGCTCTTGCCCGGCGTCAATACGGG
ATAATACCGCGCCACATAGCAGAACTTTAAAAGTGCTCATCATTGGAAAACGTTCTTCGGGGCGAAAACT
CTCAAGGATCTTACCGCTGTTGAGATCCAGTTCGATGTAACCCACTCGTGCACCCAACTGATCTTCAGCA
TCTTTTACTTTCACCAGCGTTTCTGGGTGAGCAAAAACAGGAAGGCAAAATGCCGCAAAAAAGGGAATAA
GGGCGACACGGAAATGTTGAATACTCATACTCTTCCTTTTTCAATATTATTGAAGCATTTATCAGGGTTA
TTGTCTCATGAGCGGATACATATTTGAATGTATTTAGAAAAATAAACAAATAGGGGTTCCGCGCACATTT
CCCCGAAAAGTGCCACCTGACGTCGACGGATCGGGAGATCTCCCGATCCCCTATGGTGCACTCTCAGTAC
AATCTGCTCTGATGCCGCATAGTTAAGCCAGTATCTGCTCCCTGCTTGTGTGTTGGAGG
Features (pLannotate 1.2.2; 22 found; start..end, strand, type, name):
    130..509     +  enhancer       CMV enhancer: human cytomegalovirus immediate early enhancer
    510..713     +  promoter       CMV promoter: human cytomegalovirus (CMV) immediate early promoter
    709..742     +  LTR            5' LTR (truncated) (fragment): truncated 5' long terminal repeat (LTR) from HIV-1
    758..776     +  promoter       T7 promoter: promoter for bacteriophage T7 RNA polymerase
    845..865     +  CDS            FLAG (fragment): FLAG® epitope tag, followed by an enterokinase cleavage site
    866..2335    +  CDS            FBXL7: FBXL7_HUMAN - Also known as FBL6, FBL7, KIAA0840. Experimental evidence at protein level: Swiss-Prot protein existence level 1. Substrate recognition component of a SCF (SKP1-CUL1-F-box protein) E3 ubiquitin-protein ligase complex (PubMed:25778398). During mitosis, it mediates the ubiquitination and subsequent proteasomal degradation of AURKA, causing mitotic arrest (By similarity). It also regulates mitochondrial function by mediating the ubiquitination and proteasomal degradation of the apoptosis inhibitor BIRC5 (PubMed:25778398, PubMed:28218735). From Homo sapiens (Human).
   2373..2391    -  promoter       SP6 promoter: promoter for bacteriophage SP6 RNA polymerase
   2417..2641    +  polyA_signal   bGH poly(A) signal: bovine growth hormone polyadenylation signal
   2645..2666    +  promoter       SV40 promoter (fragment): SV40 enhancer and early promoter
   2687..3115    +  rep_origin     f1 ori (sequence partly withheld): f1 bacteriophage origin of replication; arrow indicates direction of (+) strand synthesis
   3129..3458    +  promoter       SV40 promoter: SV40 enhancer and early promoter
   3525..4316    +  CDS            neo: KKA2_KLEPN - Also known as kan, nptII. Experimental evidence at protein level: Swiss-Prot protein existence level 1. Resistance to kanamycin, neomycin, paromomycin, ribostamycin, butirosin and gentamicin B. From Klebsiella pneumoniae.
   4340..4498    +  CDS            ble (fragment): BLE_KLEPN - Experimental evidence at protein level: Swiss-Prot protein existence level 1. Binding protein with a strong affinity to the bleomycin family of antibiotics. Binds to CL990; an antimitotic-antibiotic compound. From Klebsiella pneumoniae.
   4493..4614    +  polyA_signal   SV40 poly(A) signal: SV40 polyadenylation signal
   4687..4703    -  protein_bind   lac operator: The lac repressor binds to the lac operator to inhibit transcription in E. coli. This inhibition can be relieved by adding lactose or isopropyl-β-D-thiogalactopyranoside (IPTG). lac repressor encoded by lacI
   4711..4741    -  promoter       lac promoter: promoter for the E. coli lac operon
   4756..4777    -  protein_bind   CAP binding site: CAP binding activates transcription in the presence of cAMP. E. coli catabolite activator protein
   4790..4882    -  CDS            lacI (fragment): lac repressor; lacI; The lac repressor binds to the lac operator to inhibit transcription in E. coli. This inhibition can be relieved by adding lactose or isopropyl-β-D-thiogalactopyranoside (IPTG).
   5065..5653    -  rep_origin     ori: high-copy-number ColE1/pMB1/pBR322/pUC origin of replication
   5824..6684    -  CDS            AmpR: β-lactamase; bla; confers resistance to ampicillin, carbenicillin, and related antibiotics
   6685..6789    -  promoter       AmpR promoter: bla
   6848..6900    -  misc_feature   bom (fragment): basis of mobility region from pBR322
