[The description below was written by a language model from this plasmid's Addgene catalogue record and pLannotate feature annotations shown in this document.]
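Description:
pcDNA3-FLAG_FBXL7 (R310H) is a mammalian expression plasmid built on the pcDNA3 backbone that encodes a point mutant of human FBXL7 (F-box and leucine rich repeat protein 7) carrying an N-terminal FLAG epitope tag. The roughly 1.5 kb coding sequence, in which arginine 310 is replaced by histidine, was inserted between the EcoRI and NotI sites, both of which are retained. Transcription in mammalian cells is driven by the human cytomegalovirus immediate early enhancer and promoter and terminated by the bovine growth hormone polyadenylation signal. T7 and SP6 phage promoters flank the insert, as is usual for pcDNA3, and provide convenient sequencing priming sites or in vitro transcription. The catalogue lists a total size of about 6.87 kb, while the sequenced record is 6,925 nt, a small discrepancy that the record does not explain.

The plasmid is propagated in E. coli through a high-copy ColE1/pUC-type origin with ampicillin selection from the β-lactamase gene, and an f1 origin is also present. A separate cassette, with the SV40 early promoter driving the neomycin phosphotransferase gene followed by the SV40 poly(A) signal, allows G418 selection of stably transfected mammalian cells. Short annotated fragments such as the HIV-1 LTR, ble, lacI and bom matches appear to be backbone remnants rather than functional elements.

FBXL7 is the substrate recognition subunit of an SCF (SKP1-CUL1-F-box protein) E3 ubiquitin ligase. The associated publication concerns FBXL7-dependent degradation of c-SRC in epithelial-to-mesenchymal transition and metastasis. The FLAG tag permits detection and immunoprecipitation of the mutant, but the record does not state the functional consequence of the R310H substitution.
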