Addgene plasmid #171849: pcDNA3-FLAG_FBXL7 (R310H)
Purpose: pcDNA3-FLAG_FBXL7 (R310H)
Depositing lab: Michele Pagano. Publication: Epigenetic silencing of the ubiquitin ligase subunit FBXL7 impairs c-SRC degradation and promotes epithelial-to-mesenchymal transition and metastasis. Moro L, Simoneschi D, Kurz E, Arbini AA, Jang S, Guaragnella N, Giannattasio S, Wang W, Chen YA, Pires G, Dang A, Hernandez E, Kapur P, Mishra A, Tsirigos A, Miller G, Hsieh JT, Pagano M. Nat Cell Biol. 2020 Sep;22(9):1130-1142. doi: 10.1038/s41556-020-0560-6. Epub 2020 Aug 24. PubMed 32839549.
Backbone
  Vector backbone: pcDNA3
  Backbone size w/o insert (bp): 5400
  Total vector size (bp): 6870
  Vector type: Mammalian Expression
  Selectable markers: Neomycin (select with G418)
Growth in bacteria
  Bacterial resistance: Ampicillin, 100 μg/mL
  Growth temperature: 37°C
  Growth strain: DH5alpha
  Copy number: Unknown
Gene/Insert
  Gene/Insert name: F-box and leucine rich repeat protein 7 (alt name: FBXL7)
  Species: H. sapiens (human)
  Insert size (bp): 1470
  Mutation: changed Arginine 310 to Histidine
  GenBank ID: NM_012304.5
  Entrez Gene: FBXL7 (a.k.a. FBL6, FBL7)
  Tag / fusion protein: Flag (N terminal on insert)
  Cloning method: Restriction Enzyme; 5′ cloning site EcoRI (not destroyed); 3′ cloning site NotI (not destroyed)
  Sequencing primers: 5′ T7; 3′ BGH_rev
Terms and licenses: Academic/Nonprofit Terms; Industry Terms: Not Available to Industry
How to cite: pcDNA3-FLAG_FBXL7 (R310H) was a gift from Michele Pagano (Addgene plasmid # 171849 ; http://n2t.net/addgene:171849 ; RRID:Addgene_171849)
